>Addgene plasmid #116632 | pHAGE-PTEN-R173C | addgene full sequence | sequence record 246555 | Addgene NGS Result
TGGAAGGGCTAATTCACTCCCAAAGAAGACAAGATATCCTTGATCTGTGGATCTACCACACACAAGGCTA
CTTCCCTGATTAGCAGAACTACACACCAGGGCCAGGGGTCAGATATCCACTGACCTTTGGATGGTGCTAC
AAGCTAGTACCAGTTGAGCCAGATAAGGTAGAAGAGGCCAATAAAGGAGAGAACACCAGCTTGTTACACC
CTGTGAGCCTGCATGGGATGGATGACCCGGAGAGAGAAGTGTTAGAGTGGAGGTTTGACAGCCGCCTAGC
ATTTCATCACGTGGCCCGAGAGCTGCATCCGGAGTACTTCAAGAACTGCTGATATCGAGCTTGCTACAAG
GGACTTTCCGCTGGGGACTTTCCAGGGAGGCGTGGCCTGGGCGGGACTGGGGAGTGGCGAGCCCTCAGAT
CCTGCATATAAGCAGCTGCTTTTTGCCTGTACTGGGTCTCTCTGGTTAGACCAGATCTGAGCCTGGGAGC
TCTCTGGCTAACTAGGGAACCCACTGCTTAAGCCTCAATAAAGCTTGCCTTGAGTGCTTCAAGTAGTGTG
TGCCCGTCTGTTGTGTGACTCTGGTAACTAGAGATCCCTCAGACCCTTTTAGTCAGTGTGGAAAATCTCT
AGCAGTGGCGCCCGAACAGGGACTTGAAAGCGAAAGGGAAACCAGAGGAGCTCTCTCGACGCAGGACTCG
GCTTGCTGAAGCGCGCACGGCAAGAGGCGAGGGGCGGCGACTGGTGAGTACGCCAAAAATTTTGACTAGC
GGAGGCTAGAAGGAGAGAGATGGGTGCGAGAGCGTCAGTATTAAGCGGGGGAGAATTAGATCGCGATGGG
AAAAAATTCGGTTAAGGCCAGGGGGAAAGAAAAAATATAAATTAAAACATATAGTATGGGCAAGCAGGGA
GCTAGAACGATTCGCAGTTAATCCTGGCCTGTTAGAAACATCAGAAGGCTGTAGACAAATACTGGGACAG
CTACAACCATCCCTTCAGACAGGATCAGAAGAACTTAGATCATTATATAATACAGTAGCAACCCTCTATT
GTGTGCATCAAAGGATAGAGATAAAAGACACCAAGGAAGCTTTAGACAAGATAGAGGAAGAGCAAAACAA
AAGTAAGACCACCGCACAGCAAGCGGCCGGCCGCTGATCTTCAGACCTGGAGGAGGAGATATGAGGGACA
ATTGGAGAAGTGAATTATATAAATATAAAGTAGTAAAAATTGAACCATTAGGAGTAGCACCCACCAAGGC
AAAGAGAAGAGTGGTGCAGAGAGAAAAAAGAGCAGTGGGAATAGGAGCTTTGTTCCTTGGGTTCTTGGGA
GCAGCAGGAAGCACTATGGGCGCAGCGTCAATGACGCTGACGGTACAGGCCAGACAATTATTGTCTGGTA
TAGTGCAGCAGCAGAACAATTTGCTGAGGGCTATTGAGGCGCAACAGCATCTGTTGCAACTCACAGTCTG
GGGCATCAAGCAGCTCCAGGCAAGAATCCTGGCTGTGGAAAGATACCTAAAGGATCAACAGCTCCTGGGG
ATTTGGGGTTGCTCTGGAAAACTCATTTGCACCACTGCTGTGCCTTGGAATGCTAGTTGGAGTAATAAAT
CTCTGGAACAGATTTGGAATCACACGACCTGGATGGAGTGGGACAGAGAAATTAACAATTACACAAGCTT
AATACACTCCTTAATTGAAGAATCGCAAAACCAGCAAGAAAAGAATGAACAAGAATTATTGGAATTAGAT
AAATGGGCAAGTTTGTGGAATTGGTTTAACATAACAAATTGGCTGTGGTATATAAAATTATTCATAATGA
TAGTAGGAGGCTTGGTAGGTTTAAGAATAGTTTTTGCTGTACTTTCTATAGTGAATAGAGTTAGGCAGGG
ATATTCACCATTATCGTTTCAGACCCACCTCCCAACCCCGAGGGGACCCGACAGGCCCGAAGGAATAGAA
GAAGAAGGTGGAGAGAGAGACAGAGACAGATCCATTCGATTAGTGAACGGATCTCGACGGTATCGCCGAA
TTCACAAATGGCAGTATTCATCCACAATTTTAAAAGAAAAGGGGGGATTGGGGGGTACAGTGCAGGGGAA
AGAATAGTAGACATAATAGCAACAGACATACAAACTAAAGAATTACAAAAACAAATTACAAAAATTCAAA
ATTTTCGGGTTTATTACAGGGACAGCAGAGATCCAGTTTGGACTAGTCGTGAGGCTCCGGTGCCCGTCAG
TGGGCAGAGCGCACATCGCCCACAGTCCCCGAGAAGTTGGGGGGAGGGGTCGGCAATTGAACCGGTGCCT
AGAGAAGGTGGCGCGGGGTAAACTGGGAAAGTGATGTCGTGTACTGGCTCCGCCTTTTTCCCGAGGGTGG
GGGAGAACCGTATATAAGTGCAGTAGTCGCCGTGAACGTTCTTTTTCGCAACGGGTTTGCCGCCAGAACA
CAGGTAAGTGCCGTGTGTGGTTCCCGCGGGCCTGGCCTCTTTACGGGTTATGGCCCTTGCGTGCCTTGAA
TTACTTCCACCTGGCTGCAGTACGTGATTCTTGATCCCGAGCTTCGGGTTGGAAGTGGGTGGGAGAGTTC
GAGGCCTTGCGCTTAAGGAGCCCCTTCGCCTCGTGCTTGAGTTGAGGCCTGGCCTGGGCGCTGGGGCCGC
CGCGTGCGAATCTGGTGGCACCTTCGCGCCTGTCTCGCTGCTTTCGATAAGTCTCTAGCCATTTAAAATT
TTTGATGACCTGCTGCGACGCTTTTTTTCTGGCAAGATAGTCTTGTAAATGCGGGCCAAGATCTGCACAC
TGGTATTTCGGTTTTTGGGGCCGCGGGCGGCGACGGGGCCCGTGCGTCCCAGCGCACATGTTCGGCGAGG
CGGGGCCTGCGAGCGCGGCCACCGAGAATCGGACGGGGGTAGTCTCAAGCTGGCCGGCCTGCTCTGGTGC
CTGGCCTCGCGCCGCCGTGTATCGCCCCGCCCTGGGCGGCAAGGCTGGCCCGGTCGGCACCAGTTGCGTG
AGCGGAAAGATGGCCGCTTCCCGGCCCTGCTGCAGGGAGCTCAAAATGGAGGACGCGGCGCTCGGGAGAG
CGGGCGGGTGAGTCACCCACACAAAGGAAAAGGGCCTTTCCGTCCTCAGCCGTCGCTTCATGTGACTCCA
CGGAGTACCGGGCGCCGTCCAGGCACCTCGATTAGTTCTCGAGCTTTTGGAGTACGTCGTCTTTAGGTTG
GGGGGAGGGGTTTTATGCGATGGAGTTTCCCCACACTGAGTGGGTGGAGACTGAAGTTAGGCCAGCTTGG
CACTTGATGTAATTCTCCTTGGAATTTGCCCTTTTTGAGTTTGGATCTTGGTTCATTCTCAAGCCTCAGA
CAGTGGTTCAAAGTTTTTTTCTTCCATTTCAGGTGTCGTGAAGCGGCCCTGCAGATATCAACAAGTTTGT
ACAAAAAAGCAGGCACCATGACAGCCATCATCAAAGAGATCGTTAGCAGAAACAAAAGGAGATATCAAGA
GGATGGATTCGACTTAGACTTGACCTATATTTATCCAAACATTATTGCTATGGGATTTCCTGCAGAAAGA
CTTGAAGGCGTATACAGGAACAATATTGATGATGTAGTAAGGTTTTTGGATTCAAAGCATAAAAACCATT
ACAAGATATACAATCTTTGTGCTGAAAGACATTATGACACCGCCAAATTTAATTGCAGAGTTGCACAATA
TCCTTTTGAAGACCATAACCCACCACAGCTAGAACTTATCAAACCCTTTTGTGAAGATCTTGACCAATGG
CTAAGTGAAGATGACAATCATGTTGCAGCAATTCACTGTAAAGCTGGAAAGGGACGAACTGGTGTAATGA
TATGTGCATATTTATTACATCGGGGCAAATTTTTAAAGGCACAAGAGGCCCTAGATTTCTATGGGGAAGT
AAGGACCAGAGACAAAAAGGGAGTAACTATTCCCAGTCAGAGGTGCTATGTGTATTATTATAGCTACCTG
TTAAAGAATCATCTGGATTATAGACCAGTGGCACTGTTGTTTCACAAGATGATGTTTGAAACTATTCCAA
TGTTCAGTGGCGGAACTTGCAATCCTCAGTTTGTGGTCTGCCAGCTAAAGGTGAAGATATATTCCTCCAA
TTCAGGACCCACACGACGGGAAGACAAGTTCATGTACTTTGAGTTCCCTCAGCCGTTACCTGTGTGTGGT
GATATCAAAGTAGAGTTCTTCCACAAACAGAACAAGATGCTAAAAAAGGACAAAATGTTTCACTTTTGGG
TAAATACATTCTTCATACCAGGACCAGAGGAAACCTCAGAAAAAGTAGAAAATGGAAGTCTATGTGATCA
AGAAATCGATAGCATTTGCAGTATAGAGCGTGCAGATAATGACAAGGAATATCTAGTACTTACTTTAACA
AAAAATGATCTTGACAAAGCAAATAAAGACAAAGCCAACCGATACTTTTCTCCAAATTTTAAGGTGAAGC
TGTACTTCACAAAAACAGTAGAGGAGCCGTCAAATCCAGAGGCTAGCAGTTCAACTTCTGTAACACCAGA
TGTTAGTGACAATGAACCTGATCATTATAGATATTCTGACACCACTGACTCTGATCCAGAGAATGAACCT
TTTGATGAAGATCAGCATACACAAATTACAAAAGTCTAGAACCCTGCTTTCTTGTACAAAGTGGTTGATA
TCCAGCACAGTGGCGGCCGCTCGAGTCTAGAGGGCCCGCGGTTCGAAGGTAAGCCTATCCCTAACCCTCT
CCTCGGTCTCGATTCTACGCGTACCGGTTAGTAATGAGATCCCTCCCCCCCCCCTAACGTTACTGGCCGA
AGCCGCTTGGAATAAGGCCGGTGTGCGTTTGTCTATATGTTATTTTCCACCATATTGCCGTCTTTTGGCA
ATGTGAGGGCCCGGAAACCTGGCCCTGTCTTCTTGACGAGCATTCCTAGGGGTCTTTCCCCTCTCGCCAA
AGGAATGCAAGGTCTGTTGAATGTCGTGAAGGAAGCAGTTCCTCTGGAAGCTTCTTGAAGACAAACAACG
TCTGTAGCGACCCTTTGCAGGCAGCGGAACCCCCCACCTGGCGACAGGTGCCTCTGCGGCCAAAAGCCAC
GTGTATAAGATACACCTGCAAAGGCGGCACAACCCCAGTGCCACGTTGTGAGTTGGATAGTTGTGGAAAG
AGTCAAATGGCTCTCCTCAAGCGTATTCAACAAGGGGCTGAAGGATGCCCAGAAGGTACCCCATTGTATG
GGATCTGATCTGGGGCCTCGGTGCACATGCTTTACATGTGTTTAGTCGAGGTTAAAAAAACGTCTAGGCC
CCCCGAACCACGGGGACGTGGTTTTCCTTTGAAAAACACGATGATAATATGGCCACACATATGACCGAGT
ACAAGCCCACGGTGCGCCTCGCCACCCGCGACGACGTCCCCAGGGCCGTACGCACCCTCGCCGCCGCGTT
CGCCGACTACCCCGCCACGCGCCACACCGTCGATCCGGACCGCCACATCGAGCGGGTCACCGAGCTGCAA
GAACTCTTCCTCACGCGCGTCGGGCTCGACATCGGCAAGGTGTGGGTCGCGGACGACGGCGCCGCGGTGG
CGGTCTGGACCACGCCGGAGAGCGTCGAAGCGGGGGCGGTGTTCGCCGAGATCGGCCCGCGCATGGCCGA
GTTGAGCGGTTCCCGGCTGGCCGCGCAGCAACAGATGGAAGGCCTCCTGGCGCCGCACCGGCCCAAGGAG
CCCGCGTGGTTCCTGGCCACCGTCGGCGTCTCGCCCGACCACCAGGGCAAGGGTCTGGGCAGCGCCGTCG
TGCTCCCCGGAGTGGAGGCGGCCGAGCGCGCCGGGGTGCCCGCCTTCCTGGAGACCTCCGCGCCCCGCAA
CCTCCCCTTCTACGAGCGGCTCGGCTTCACCGTCACCGCCGACGTCGAGGTGCCCGAAGGACCGCGCACC
TGGTGCATGACCCGCAAGCCCGGTGCCTAAATCGATAGATCCTAATCAACCTCTGGATTACAAAATTTGT
GAAAGATTGACTGGTATTCTTAACTATGTTGCTCCTTTTACGCTATGTGGATACGCTGCTTTAATGCCTT
TGTATCATGCTATTGCTTCCCGTATGGCTTTCATTTTCTCCTCCTTGTATAAATCCTGGTTGCTGTCTCT
TTATGAGGAGTTGTGGCCCGTTGTCAGGCAACGTGGCGTGGTGTGCACTGTGTTTGCTGACGCAACCCCC
ACTGGTTGGGGCATTGCCACCACCTGTCAGCTCCTTTCCGGGACTTTCGCTTTCCCCCTCCCTATTGCCA
CGGCGGAACTCATCGCCGCCTGCCTTGCCCGCTGCTGGACAGGGGCTCGGCTGTTGGGCACTGACAATTC
CGTGGTGTTGTCGGGGAAATCATCGTCCTTTCCTTGGCTGCTCGCCTGTGTTGCCACCTGGATTCTGCGC
GGGACGTCCTTCTGCTACGTCCCTTCGGCCCTCAATCCAGCGGACCTTCCTTCCCGCGGCCTGCTGCCGG
CTCTGCGGCCTCTTCCGCGTCTTCGCCTTCGCCCTCAGACGAGTCGGATCTCCCTTTGGGCCGCCTCCCC
GCCTGAGATCCTTTAAGACCAATGACTTACAAGGCAGCTGTAGATCTTAGCCACTTTTTAAAAGAAAAGG
GGGGACTGGAAGGGCTAATTCACTCCCAACGAAGACAAGATCTGCTTTTTGCTTGTACTGGGTCTCTCTG
GTTAGACCAGATCTGAGCCTGGGAGCTCTCTGGCTAACTAGGGAACCCACTGCTTAAGCCTCAATAAAGC
TTGCCTTGAGTGCTTCAAGTAGTGTGTGCCCGTCTGTTGTGTGACTCTGGTAACTAGAGATCCCTCAGAC
CCTTTTAGTCAGTGTGGAAAATCTCTAGCAGTAGTAGTTCATGTCATCTTATTATTCAGTATTTATAACT
TGCAAAGAAATGAATATCAGAGAGTGAGAGGCCCGGGTTAATTAAGGAAAGGGCTAGATCATTCTTGAAG
ACGAAAGGGCCTCGTGATACGCCTATTTTTATAGGTTAATGTCATGATAATAATGGTTTCTTAGACGTCA
GGTGGCACTTTTCGGGGAAATGTGCGCGGAACCCCTATTTGTTTATTTTTCTAAATACATTCAAATATGT
ATCCGCTCATGAGACAATAACCCTGATAAATGCTTCAATAATATTGAAAAAGGAAGAGTATGAGTATTCA
ACATTTCCGTGTCGCCCTTATTCCCTTTTTTGCGGCATTTTGCCTTCCTGTTTTTGCTCACCCAGAAACG
CTGGTGAAAGTAAAAGATGCTGAAGATCAGTTGGGTGCACGAGTGGGTTACATCGAACTGGATCTCAACA
GCGGTAAGATCCTTGAGAGTTTTCGCCCCGAAGAACGTTTTCCAATGATGAGCACTTTTAAAGTTCTGCT
ATGTGGCGCGGTATTATCCCGTGTTGACGCCGGGCAAGAGCAACTCGGTCGCCGCATACACTATTCTCAG
AATGACTTGGTTGAGTACTCACCAGTCACAGAAAAGCATCTTACGGATGGCATGACAGTAAGAGAATTAT
GCAGTGCTGCCATAACCATGAGTGATAACACTGCGGCCAACTTACTTCTGACAACGATCGGAGGACCGAA
GGAGCTAACCGCTTTTTTGCACAACATGGGGGATCATGTAACTCGCCTTGATCGTTGGGAACCGGAGCTG
AATGAAGCCATACCAAACGACGAGCGTGACACCACGATGCCTGTAGCAATGGCAACAACGTTGCGCAAAC
TATTAACTGGCGAACTACTTACTCTAGCTTCCCGGCAACAATTAATAGACTGGATGGAGGCGGATAAAGT
TGCAGGACCACTTCTGCGCTCGGCCCTTCCGGCTGGCTGGTTTATTGCTGATAAATCTGGAGCCGGTGAG
CGTGGGTCTCGCGGTATCATTGCAGCACTGGGGCCAGATGGTAAGCCCTCCCGTATCGTAGTTATCTACA
CGACGGGGAGTCAGGCAACTATGGATGAACGAAATAGACAGATCGCTGAGATAGGTGCCTCACTGATTAA
GCATTGGTAACTGTCAGACCAAGTTTACTCATATATACTTTAGATTGATTTAAAACTTCATTTTTAATTT
AAAAGGATCTAGGTGAAGATCCTTTTTGATAATCTCATGACCAAAATCCCTTAACGTGAGTTTTCGTTCC
ACTGAGCGTCAGACCCCGTAGAAAAGATCAAAGGATCTTCTTGAGATCCTTTTTTTCTGCGCGTAATCTG
CTGCTTGCAAACAAAAAAACCACCGCTACCAGCGGTGGTTTGTTTGCCGGATCAAGAGCTACCAACTCTT
TTTCCGAAGGTAACTGGCTTCAGCAGAGCGCAGATACCAAATACTGTTCTTCTAGTGTAGCCGTAGTTAG
GCCACCACTTCAAGAACTCTGTAGCACCGCCTACATACCTCGCTCTGCTAATCCTGTTACCAGTGGCTGC
TGCCAGTGGCGATAAGTCGTGTCTTACCGGGTTGGACTCAAGACGATAGTTACCGGATAAGGCGCAGCGG
TCGGGCTGAACGGGGGGTTCGTGCACACAGCCCAGCTTGGAGCGAACGACCTACACCGAACTGAGATACC
TACAGCGTGAGCTATGAGAAAGCGCCACGCTTCCCGAAGGGAGAAAGGCGGACAGGTATCCGGTAAGCGG
CAGGGTCGGAACAGGAGAGCGCACGAGGGAGCTTCCAGGGGGAAACGCCTGGTATCTTTATAGTCCTGTC
GGGTTTCGCCACCTCTGACTTGAGCGTCGATTTTTGTGATGCTCGTCAGGGGGGCGGAGCCTATGGAAAA
ACGCCAGCAACGCGGCCTTTTTACGGTTCCTGGCCTTTTGCTGGCCTTTTGCTCACATGTTCTTTCCTGC
GTTATCCCCTGATTCTGTGGATAACCGTATTACCGCCTTTGAGTGAGCTGATACCGCTCGCCGCAGCCGA
ACGACCGAGCGCAGCGAGTCAGTGAGCGAGGAAGCGGAAGAGCGCCCAATACGCAAACCGCCTCTCCCCG
CGCGTTGGCCGATTCATTAATGCAGCAAGCTCATGGCTGACTAATTTTTTTTATTTATGCAGAGGCCGAG
GCCGCCTCGGCCTCTGAGCTATTCCAGAAGTAGTGAGGAGGCTTTTTTGGAGGCCTAGGCTTTTGCAAAA
AGCTCCCCGTGGCACGACAGGTTTCCCGACTGGAAAGCGGGCAGTGAGCGCAACGCAATTAATGTGAGTT
AGCTCACTCATTAGGCACCCCAGGCTTTACACTTTATGCTTCCGGCTCGTATGTTGTGTGGAATTGTGAG
CGGATAACAATTTCACACAGGAAACAGCTATGACATGATTACGAATTTCACAAATAAAGCATTTTTTTCA
CTGCATTCTAGTTGTGGTTTGTCCAAACTCATCAATGTATCTTATCATGTCTGGATCAACTGGATAACTC
AAGCTAACCAAAATCATCCCAAACTTCCCACCCCATACCCTATTACCACTGCCAATTACCTGTGGTTTCA
TTTACTCTAAACCTGTGATTCCTCTGAATTATTTTCATTTTAAAGAAATTGTATTTGTTAAATATGTACT
ACAAACTTAGTAGT
Features (pLannotate 1.2.2; 27 found; start..end, strand, type, name):
    377..634     +  LTR            5' LTR (truncated): truncated 5' long terminal repeat (LTR) from HIV-1
    681..806     +  misc_feature   HIV-1 Ψ: packaging signal of human immunodeficiency virus type 1
    790..1128    +  CDS            HIV-1 gag (fragment): gag protein from human immunodeficiency virus 1; gag
   1303..1536    +  misc_feature   RRE: The Rev response element (RRE) of HIV-1 allows for Rev-dependent mRNA export from the nucleus to the cytoplasm.
   1913..2013    +  CDS            Rev (fragment): human immunodeficiency virus 1 (HIV-1) Rev protein; rev; enhances nuclear export of unspliced and incompletely spliced viral mRNAs
   2058..2175    +  misc_feature   cPPT/CTS: central polypurine tract and central termination sequence of HIV-1
   2223..3401    +  promoter       EF-1α promoter: strong constitutive promoter for human elongation factor EF-1α
   3422..3442    +  protein_bind   attB1: mutant version of attB; core recombination site for the Gateway® BP reaction BP Clonase™
   3448..4656    +  CDS            PTEN: PTEN_HUMAN - Also known as MMAC1, TEP1. Experimental evidence at protein level: Swiss-Prot protein existence level 1. [Isoform alpha]: Functional kinase, like isoform 1 it antagonizes the PI3K-AKT/PKB signaling pathway. Plays a role in mitochondrial energetic metabolism by promoting COX activity and ATP production, via collaboration with isoform 1 in increasing protein levels of PINK1. From Homo sapiens (Human).
   4661..4685    -  protein_bind   attB2: mutant version of attB; recombination site for the Gateway® BP reaction BP Clonase™
   4738..4779    +  CDS            V5 tag: epitope tag from simian virus 5
   4905..5367    +  misc_feature   IRES: internal ribosome entry site (IRES) of the encephalomyocarditis virus (EMCV)
   5381..5978    +  CDS            PuroR (fragment): puromycin N-acetyltransferase; pac from Streptomyces; confers resistance to puromycin
   5994..6582    +  misc_feature   WPRE: woodchuck hepatitis virus posttranscriptional regulatory element
   6590..6655    +  CDS            nef (fragment): NEF_HV1Z2 - Experimental evidence at protein level: Swiss-Prot protein existence level 1. Extracellular Nef protein targets CD4(+) T-lymphocytes for apoptosis by interacting with CXCR4 surface receptors. From Human immunodeficiency virus type 1 group M subtype D (isolate Z2/CDC-Z34) (HIV-1).
   6657..6890    +  LTR            3' LTR (ΔU3): self-inactivating 3' long terminal repeat (LTR) from HIV-1
   7095..7199    +  promoter       AmpR promoter: bla
   7200..8060    +  CDS            AmpR: β-lactamase; bla; confers resistance to ampicillin, carbenicillin, and related antibiotics
   8231..8819    +  rep_origin     ori: high-copy-number ColE1/pMB1/pBR322/pUC origin of replication
   9002..9056    +  CDS            lacI (fragment): lac repressor; lacI; The lac repressor binds to the lac operator to inhibit transcription in E. coli. This inhibition can be relieved by adding lactose or isopropyl-β-D-thiogalactopyranoside (IPTG).
   9062..9155    +  rep_origin     SV40 ori (fragment): SV40 origin of replication
   9180..9217    +  CDS            lacI (fragment): lac repressor; lacI; The lac repressor binds to the lac operator to inhibit transcription in E. coli. This inhibition can be relieved by adding lactose or isopropyl-β-D-thiogalactopyranoside (IPTG).
   9230..9251    +  protein_bind   CAP binding site: CAP binding activates transcription in the presence of cAMP. E. coli catabolite activator protein
   9266..9296    +  promoter       lac promoter: promoter for the E. coli lac operon
   9304..9320    +  protein_bind   lac operator: The lac repressor binds to the lac operator to inhibit transcription in E. coli. This inhibition can be relieved by adding lactose or isopropyl-β-D-thiogalactopyranoside (IPTG). lac repressor encoded by lacI
   9354..9437    +  polyA_signal   SV40 poly(A) signal (fragment): SV40 polyadenylation signal
   9604..329     +  CDS            nef (fragment) (across the origin): NEF_HV1BR - Experimental evidence at protein level: Swiss-Prot protein existence level 1. Extracellular Nef protein targets CD4(+) T-lymphocytes for apoptosis by interacting with CXCR4 surface receptors (PubMed:14990729). From Human immunodeficiency virus type 1 group M subtype B (isolate BRU/LAI) (HIV-1).
