[The description below was written by a language model from this plasmid's Addgene catalogue record and pLannotate feature annotations shown in this document.]
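Description:
pHAGE-PTEN-R173C is a 9.6 kb HIV-1-based lentiviral expression plasmid built on the pHAGE backbone, carrying the human tumour suppressor PTEN with an R173C amino-acid substitution. It is propagated in E. coli through a high-copy ColE1/pUC-type origin and selected with ampicillin via the β-lactamase gene; a recombination-reduced strain is recorded as the growth host, which is usual for plasmids containing repeated LTRs. The viral portion includes a truncated 5' LTR, the Ψ packaging signal with a short gag fragment, the Rev response element for Rev-dependent nuclear export of the genomic RNA, the cPPT/CTS element, and a ΔU3 self-inactivating 3' LTR. This arrangement allows the transcript to be packaged when helper functions are supplied in trans, while the integrated provirus lacks LTR promoter activity.

Between the LTRs, the constitutive human EF-1α promoter drives the PTEN open reading frame, which is flanked by attB1 and attB2 sites left by Gateway recombination. A V5 epitope tag sequence lies downstream of attB2; the record does not state whether the PTEN reading frame continues into it or ends at its own stop codon. An EMCV IRES follows and directs translation of puromycin N-acetyltransferase from the same transcript, so transduced mammalian cells can be selected with puromycin, and a WPRE enhances transcript expression. Small lac, SV40 and nef fragments annotated in the backbone appear to be vector remnants. The construct comes from a collection made for systematic functional annotation of somatic cancer mutations and serves for stable expression of this PTEN variant, for example to compare its activity with wild-type PTEN.
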