Addgene plasmid #116632: pHAGE-PTEN-R173C
Purpose: Lentiviral expression of PTEN R173C
Depositing lab: Gordon Mills & Kenneth Scott. Depositing organization: Baylor College of Medicine. Publication: Systematic Functional Annotation of Somatic Mutations in Cancer. Ng PK, Li J, Jeong KJ, Shao S, Chen H, Tsang YH, Sengupta S, Wang Z, Bhavana VH, Tran R, Soewito S, Minussi DC, Moreno D, Kong K, Dogruluk T, Lu H, Gao J, Tokheim C, Zhou DC, Johnson AM, Zeng J, Ip CKM, Ju Z, Wester M, Yu S, Li Y, Vellano CP, Schultz N, Karchin R, Ding L, Lu Y, Cheung LWT, Chen K, Shaw KR, Meric-Bernstam F, Scott KL, Yi S, Sahni N, Liang H, Mills GB. Cancer Cell. 2018 Mar 12;33(3):450-462.e10. doi: 10.1016/j.ccell.2018.01.021. PubMed 29533785.
Backbone
  Vector backbone: pHAGE
  Vector type: Lentiviral
Growth in bacteria
  Bacterial resistance: Ampicillin, 100 μg/mL
  Growth temperature: 37°C
  Growth strain: Stbl3
  Copy number: High Copy
Gene/Insert
  Gene/Insert name: PTEN
  Species: H. sapiens (human)
  Mutation: R173C
  Entrez Gene: PTEN (a.k.a. 10q23del, BZS, CWS1, DEC, GLM2, MHAM, MMAC1, PTEN1, PTENbeta, TEP1)
  Cloning method: Gateway Cloning
Terms and licenses: Academic/Nonprofit Terms; Industry Terms: Not Available to Industry
How to cite: pHAGE-PTEN-R173C was a gift from Gordon Mills & Kenneth Scott (Addgene plasmid # 116632 ; http://n2t.net/addgene:116632 ; RRID:Addgene_116632)
