>Addgene plasmid #116632 | pHAGE-PTEN-R173C | depositor partial sequence | sequence record 219507 | insert
ATGACAGCCATCATCAAAGAGATCGTTAGCAGAAACAAAAGGAGATATCAAGAGGATGGATTCGACTTAG
ACTTGACCTATATTTATCCAAACATTATTGCTATGGGATTTCCTGCAGAAAGACTTGAAGGCGTATACAG
GAACAATATTGATGATGTAGTAAGGTTTTTGGATTCAAAGCATAAAAACCATTACAAGATATACAATCTT
TGTGCTGAAAGACATTATGACACCGCCAAATTTAATTGCAGAGTTGCACAATATCCTTTTGAAGACCATA
ACCCACCACAGCTAGAACTTATCAAACCCTTTTGTGAAGATCTTGACCAATGGCTAAGTGAAGATGACAA
TCATGTTGCAGCAATTCACTGTAAAGCTGGAAAGGGACGAACTGGTGTAATGATATGTGCATATTTATTA
CATCGGGGCAAATTTTTAAAGGCACAAGAGGCCCTAGATTTCTATGGGGAAGTAAGGACCAGAGACAAAA
AGGGAGTAACTATTCCCAGTCAGAGGTGCTATGTGTATTATTATAGCTACCTGTTAAAGAATCATCTGGA
TTATAGACCAGTGGCACTGTTGTTTCACAAGATGATGTTTGAAACTATTCCAATGTTCAGTGGCGGAACT
TGCAATCCTCAGTTTGTGGTCTGCCAGCTAAAGGTGAAGATATATTCCTCCAATTCAGGACCCACACGAC
GGGAAGACAAGTTCATGTACTTTGAGTTCCCTCAGCCGTTACCTGTGTGTGGTGATATCAAAGTAGAGTT
CTTCCACAAACAGAACAAGATGCTAAAAAAGGACAAAATGTTTCACTTTTGGGTAAATACATTCTTCATA
CCAGGACCAGAGGAAACCTCAGAAAAAGTAGAAAATGGAAGTCTATGTGATCAAGAAATCGATAGCATTT
GCAGTATAGAGCGTGCAGATAATGACAAGGAATATCTAGTACTTACTTTAACAAAAAATGATCTTGACAA
AGCAAATAAAGACAAAGCCAACCGATACTTTTCTCCAAATTTTAAGGTGAAGCTGTACTTCACAAAAACA
GTAGAGGAGCCGTCAAATCCAGAGGCTAGCAGTTCAACTTCTGTAACACCAGATGTTAGTGACAATGAAC
CTGATCATTATAGATATTCTGACACCACTGACTCTGATCCAGAGAATGAACCTTTTGATGAAGATCAGCA
TACACAAATTACAAAAGTCTGA
